>Addgene plasmid #26399 | pF153 pcDNA3.1(+)SOD1G37R | depositor partial sequence | sequence record 12447 | Author sequence
AATTCCATGGCGACGAAGGCCGTGTGCGTGCTGAAGGGCGACGGCCCAGTGCAGGGCATCATCAATTTCG
AGCAGAAGGAAAGTAATGGACCAGTGAAGGTGTGGGGAAGCATTAAACGTCTGACTGAAGGCCTGCATGG
ATTCCATGTTCATGAGTTTGGAGATAATACAGCAGGCTGTACCAGTGCAGGTCCTCACTTTAATCCTCTA
TCCAGAAAACACGGTGGGCCAAAGGATGAAGAGAGGCATGTTGGAGACTTGGGCAATGTGACTGCTGACA
AAGATGGTGTGGCCGATGTGTCTATTGAAGATTCTGTGATCTCACTCTCAGGAGACCATTGCATCATTGG
CCGCACACTGGTGGTCCATGAAAAAGCAGATGACTTGGGCAAAGGTGGAAATGAAGAAAGTACAAAGACA
GGAAACGCTGGAAGTCGTTTGGCTTGTGGTGTAATTGGGATCGCCCAATAACGC
