>Addgene plasmid #26399 | pF153 pcDNA3.1(+)SOD1G37R | addgene partial sequence | sequence record 32594 | 26399 with CMV-F
GAGCTCTCTGGCTAACTAGAGAACCCACTGCTTACTGGCTTATCGAAATTAATACGACTCACTATAGGGA
GACCCAAGCTGGCTAGCGTTTAAACTTAAGCTTGGTACCGAGCTCGGATCCACTAGTCCAGTGTGGTGGA
ATTCCATGGCGACGAAGGCCGTGTGCGTGCTGAAGGGCGACGGCCCAGTGCAGGGCATCATCAATTTCGA
GCAGAAGGAAAGTAATGGACCAGTGAAGGTGTGGGGAAGCATTAAACGTCTGACTGAAGGCCTGCATGGA
TTCCATGTTCATGAGTTTGGAGATAATACAGCAGGCTGTACCAGTGCAGGTCCTCACTTTAATCCTCTAT
CCAGAAAACACGGTGGGCCAAAGGATGAAGAGAGGCATGTTGGAGACTTGGGCAATGTGACTGCTGACAA
AGATGGTGTGGCCGATGTGTCTATTGAAGATTCTGTGATCTCACTCTCAGGAGACCATTGCATCATTGGC
CGCACACTGGTGGTCCATGAAAAAGCAGATGACTTGGGCAAAGGTGGAAATGAAGAAAGTACAAAGACAG
GAAACGCTGGAAGTCGTTTGGCTTGTGGTGTAATTGGGATCGCCCAATAACGCTCGAGTCTAGAGGGCCC
GTTTAAACCCGCTGATCAGCCTCGACTGTGCCTTCTAGTTGCCAGCCATCTGTTGTTTGCCCCTCCCCCG
TGCCTTCCTTGACCCTGGAAGGTGCCACTCCCACTGTCCTTTCCTAATAAAATGAGGAAATTGCATCGCA
TTGTCTGAGTAGGTGTCATTCTATTCTGGGGGGGTGGGGTGGGGCAGGACAGCAAGGGGG
