[The description below was written by a language model from this plasmid's Addgene catalogue record.]
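Description:
pF153 pcDNA3.1(+)SOD1G37R is a mammalian expression plasmid built on the Invitrogen pcDNA3.1(+) backbone (about 5.4 kb without insert). It carries the complete human SOD1 (superoxide dismutase 1) cDNA with the G37R point mutation. It is maintained in E. coli as a high-copy plasmid under ampicillin selection, and it carries a neomycin resistance marker so that transfected mammalian cells can be selected with G418, which allows stable as well as transient expression. No feature table accompanies the record. The listed sequencing primers, CMV forward and BGH reverse, fit the standard pcDNA3.1 arrangement, in which the insert lies between the CMV immediate-early promoter and the bovine growth hormone polyadenylation signal.

The insert is about 0.47 kb and derives from an earlier human SOD1 cDNA clone. According to the depositor's comments, the cDNA was first subcloned into pET28, where site-directed mutagenesis changed codon 37 from glycine to arginine. The full cDNA was then PCR-amplified with flanking EcoRI and XhoI sites and ligated into the matching sites of pcDNA3.1(+), and both sites remain intact. The record lists no epitope tag or fluorescent fusion, so the construct appears to express untagged mutant SOD1.

SOD1 is also annotated under the aliases ALS and ALS1, reflecting its link to amyotrophic lateral sclerosis. The associated publication examined how a GFP tag alters SOD1 properties in the context of ALS research. In that setting, this plasmid would plausibly provide untagged G37R protein for comparison with tagged or wild-type versions in mammalian cells, though the record does not spell out its exact role.
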