Addgene plasmid #26399: pF153 pcDNA3.1(+)SOD1G37R
Depositing lab: Elizabeth Fisher. Depositing organization: Medical Research Council, South Africa. Publication: Modification of superoxide dismutase 1 (SOD1) properties by a GFP tag--implications for research into amyotrophic lateral sclerosis (ALS). Stevens JC, Chia R, Hendriks WT, Bros-Facer V, van Minnen J, Martin JE, Jackson GS, Greensmith L, Schiavo G, Fisher EM. PLoS One. 2010 . 5(3):e9541. 10.1371/journal.pone.0009541 PubMed 20221404.
Backbone
  Vector backbone: pcDNA3.1 (+)
  Backbone manufacturer: Invitrogen
  Backbone size w/o insert (bp): 5400
  Vector type: Mammalian Expression
  Selectable markers: Neomycin (select with G418)
Growth in bacteria
  Bacterial resistance: Ampicillin, 100 μg/mL
  Growth temperature: 37°C
  Growth strain: DH5alpha
  Copy number: High Copy
Gene/Insert
  Gene/Insert name: SOD1
  Species: H. sapiens (human)
  Insert size (bp): 470
  Mutation: G37R
  Entrez Gene: SOD1 (a.k.a. ALS, ALS1, HEL-S-44, IPOA, SOD, STAHP, hSod1, homodimer)
  Cloning method: Restriction Enzyme; 5′ cloning site EcoRI (not destroyed); 3′ cloning site XhoI (not destroyed)
  Sequencing primers: 5′ CMV-F; 3′ BGH-rev
Resource information
  A portion of this plasmid was derived from a plasmid made by: human cDNA insert from cDNA clone cSOD1 from Professor Yoram Groner as described in Lieman-Hurwitzet al., 1982 and Sherman et al 1983.
Terms and licenses: Academic/Nonprofit Terms; Industry Terms: Not Available to Industry
Depositor comments: The complete cDNA insert was subcloned into the vector pET28. Site directed mutagenesis changed wildtype DNA sequence for codon 37 of the cDNA from GGA to AGA, resulting in the G37R mutation in the protein and then a PCR amplified the complete cDNA with EcoRI and XhoI sites on the 5’ and 3’ end respectively. This EcoRI-Xho1 0.47kb fragment was cloned into the respective EcoRI and XhoI sites of pcDNA3.1(+).
How to cite: pF153 pcDNA3.1(+)SOD1G37R was a gift from Elizabeth Fisher (Addgene plasmid # 26399 ; http://n2t.net/addgene:26399 ; RRID:Addgene_26399)
